>Addgene plasmid #116034 | pVL20 - tSMXL5 | addgene full sequence | sequence record 228249 | Addgene NGS Result
GACGAAAGGGCCTCGTGATACGCCTATTTTTATAGGTTAATGTCATGATAATAATGGTTTCTTAGACGTC
AGGTGGCACTTTTCGGGGAAATGTGCGCGGAACCCCTATTTGTTTATTTTTCTAAATACATTCAAATATG
TATCCGCTCATGAGACAATAACCCTGATAAATGCTTCAATAATATTGAAAAAGGAAGAGTATGAGTATTC
AACATTTCCGTGTCGCCCTTATTCCCTTTTTTGCGGCATTTTGCCTTCCTGTTTTTGCTCACCCAGAAAC
GCTGGTGAAAGTAAAAGATGCTGAAGATCAGTTGGGTGCACGAGTGGGTTACATCGAACTGGATCTCAAC
AGCGGTAAGATCCTTGAGAGTTTTCGCCCCGAAGAACGTTTTCCAATGATGAGCACTTTTAAAGTTCTGC
TATGTGGCGCGGTATTATCCCGTATTGACGCCGGGCAAGAGCAACTCGGTCGCCGCATACACTATTCTCA
GAATGACTTGGTTGAGTACTCACCAGTCACAGAAAAGCATCTTACGGATGGCATGACAGTAAGAGAATTA
TGCAGTGCTGCCATAACCATGAGTGATAACACTGCGGCCAACTTACTTCTGACAACGATCGGAGGACCGA
AGGAGCTAACCGCTTTTTTGCACAACATGGGGGATCATGTAACTCGCCTTGATCGTTGGGAACCGGAGCT
GAATGAAGCCATACCAAACGACGAGCGTGACACCACGATGCCTGTAGCAATGGCAACAACGTTGCGCAAA
CTATTAACTGGCGAACTACTTACTCTAGCTTCCCGGCAACAATTAATAGACTGGATGGAGGCGGATAAAG
TTGCAGGACCACTTCTGCGCTCGGCCCTTCCGGCTGGCTGGTTTATTGCTGATAAATCTGGAGCCGGTGA
GCGTGGCTCTCGAGGTATCATTGCAGCACTGGGGCCAGATGGTAAGCCCTCCCGTATCGTAGTTATCTAC
ACGACGGGGAGTCAGGCAACTATGGATGAACGAAATAGACAGATCGCTGAGATAGGTGCCTCACTGATTA
AGCATTGGTAACTGTCAGACCAAGTTTACTCATATATACTTTAGATTGATTTAAAACTTCATTTTTAATT
TAAAAGGATCTAGGTGAAGATCCTTTTTGATAATCTCATGACCAAAATCCCTTAACGTGAGTTTTCGTTC
CACTGAGCGTCAGACCCCGTAGAAAAGATCAAAGGATCTTCTTGAGATCCTTTTTTTCTGCGCGTAATCT
GCTGCTTGCAAACAAAAAAACCACCGCTACCAGCGGTGGTTTGTTTGCCGGATCAAGAGCTACCAACTCT
TTTTCCGAAGGTAACTGGCTTCAGCAGAGCGCAGATACCAAATACTGTTCTTCTAGTGTAGCCGTAGTTA
GGCCACCACTTCAAGAACTCTGTAGCACCGCCTACATACCTCGCTCTGCTAATCCTGTTACCAGTGGCTG
CTGCCAGTGGCGATAAGTCGTGTCTTACCGGGTTGGACTCAAGACGATAGTTACCGGATAAGGCGCAGCG
GTCGGGCTGAACGGGGGGTTCGTGCACACAGCCCAGCTTGGAGCGAACGACCTACACCGAACTGAGATAC
CTACAGCGTGAGCTATGAGAAAGCGCCACGCTTCCCGAAGGGAGAAAGGCGGACAGGTATCCGGTAAGCG
GCAGGGTCGGAACAGGAGAGCGCACGAGGGAGCTTCCAGGGGGAAACGCCTGGTATCTTTATAGTCCTGT
CGGGTTTCGCCACCTCTGACTTGAGCGTCGATTTTTGTGATGCTCGTCAGGGGGGCGGAGCCTATGGAAA
AACGCCAGCAACGCGGCCTTTTTACGGTTCCTGGCCTTTTGCTGGCCTTTTGCTCACATGTTCTTTCCTG
CGTTATCCCCTGATTCTGTGGATAACCGTATTACCGCCTTTGAGTGAGCTGATACCGCTCGCCGCAGCCG
AACGACCGAGCGCAGCGAGTCAGTGAGCGAGGAAGCGGAAGAGCGCCCAATACGCAAACCGCCTCTCCCC
GCGCGTTGGCCGATTCATTAATGCAGCTGGCACGACAGGTTTCCCGACTGGAAAGCGGGCAGTGAGCGCA
ACGCAATTAATGTGAGTTAGCTCACTCATTAGGCACCCCAGGCTTTACACTTTATGCTTCCGGCTCGTAT
GTTGTGTGGAATTGTGAGCGGATAACAATTTCACACGAGCTATTTAGGTGACACTATAGAAGTGAAGCTT
GGTCTCACTGCTAGAATCTTTCGGTTAAATTTCTTTTGTTTCTTTTTCTTTCGTTCTTTCTTTTTCAATA
TGTAAAATTTCCATTACTAATGTGGGGGTTTGACTGGTGTAACTCTTTTCTTCTTCGAATGTAATATAAA
TGCGTTTTAAATTTGGGAAAATATTTTTATTAGGATTATGTAAGAAAAATAACATCTTGCATGGATGCTG
TTAATGACTATGGTAATGGAACAAAATAACATTTGCATAGATGTTAATGGTACAAAAGAAGTTTCAACGT
AACAAAGATTGGTTACGAAAAAAAAAAAAAAGTAACAAATTGGTTAAAAAAAGCAATAGTATATTGGGCT
GAGTATGAAGCCAAAAAGCCCAATAGGCTTAAAACCGCCATAAACACGAAATAGAATCTACCAAACGCAA
CGCTATTTTCGAGTATGCGATTGCAAACGCGATAACGAACTTGAAATCAAATTTTGGAAAGTTAACAAGA
ACTATGAGACCGAATTCTCGCCCTATAGTGAGTCGTATTACCTGGCCGTCGTTTTACAACGTCGTGACTG
GGAAAACCCTGGCGTTACCCAACTTAATCGCCTTGCAGCACATCCCCCTTTCGCCAGCTGGCGTAATAGC
GAAGAGGCCCGCACCGATCGCCCTTCCCAACAGTTGCGCAGCCTGAATGGCGAATGGCGCCTGATGCGGT
ATTTTCTCCTTACGCATCTGTGCGGTATTTCACACCGCATATGGTGCACTCTCAGTACAATCTGCTCTGA
TGCCGCATAGTTAAGCCAGCCCCGACACCCGCCAACACCCGCTGACGCGCCCTGACGGGCTTGTCTGCTC
CCGGCATCCGCTTACAGACAAGCTGTGACCGTCTCCGGGAGCTGCATGTGTCAGAGGTTTTCACCGTCAT
CACCGAAACGCGCGA
Features (pLannotate 1.2.2; 12 found; start..end, strand, type, name):
     96..200     +  promoter       AmpR promoter: bla
    201..1061    +  CDS            AmpR: β-lactamase; bla; confers resistance to ampicillin, carbenicillin, and related antibiotics
   1232..1820    +  rep_origin     ori: high-copy-number ColE1/pMB1/pBR322/pUC origin of replication
   2003..2095    +  CDS            lacI (fragment): lac repressor; lacI; The lac repressor binds to the lac operator to inhibit transcription in E. coli. This inhibition can be relieved by adding lactose or isopropyl-β-D-thiogalactopyranoside (IPTG).
   2108..2129    +  protein_bind   CAP binding site: CAP binding activates transcription in the presence of cAMP. E. coli catabolite activator protein
   2144..2174    +  promoter       lac promoter: promoter for the E. coli lac operon
   2182..2198    +  protein_bind   lac operator: The lac repressor binds to the lac operator to inhibit transcription in E. coli. This inhibition can be relieved by adding lactose or isopropyl-β-D-thiogalactopyranoside (IPTG). lac repressor encoded by lacI
   2212..2230    +  promoter       SP6 promoter: promoter for bacteriophage SP6 RNA polymerase
   2752..2770    -  promoter       T7 promoter: promoter for bacteriophage T7 RNA polymerase
   2772..2924    +  CDS            lacZα (fragment): LacZα fragment of β-galactosidase; lacZ fragment
   2930..3029    -  misc_feature   bom (fragment): basis of mobility region from pBR322
   3131..1       -  CDS            rop (fragment) (across the origin): Rop protein, which maintains plasmids at low copy number; rop
