[The description below was written by a language model from this plasmid's Addgene catalogue record and pLannotate feature annotations shown in this document.]
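Description:
pVL20 - tSMXL5 is a small (about 3.2 kb) GreenGate entry vector that supplies a terminator module for modular assembly of plant expression constructs. It is built on the backbone recorded as E000, whose name suggests the empty entry vector for the terminator position of the GreenGate series, although the record gives no further detail and lists the vector type as unspecified. The plasmid is propagated in E. coli as a high-copy plasmid through a ColE1/pUC-type origin. It is selected with ampicillin via a β-lactamase gene driven by its own bla promoter. The remaining annotated features are remnants of a standard cloning vector: a lac promoter, operator and CAP site, short fragments of lacI and lacZα, and partial bom and rop sequences.

The payload is a 479 bp fragment from Arabidopsis thaliana named tSMXL5, the terminator region of the SMXL5 gene. The automated annotation does not label it. However, an unannotated stretch of roughly 520 bp lies between the outward SP6 promoter and the inward-facing T7 promoter, and this is consistent with the insert's position. Those phage promoter sites also serve as convenient sequencing primer sites. The exact cloning sites are recorded as unknown.

In GreenGate cloning, a Golden Gate-type method, each entry module is released by a type IIS restriction enzyme with defined overhangs. The released modules are ligated in a fixed order with promoter, tag, coding sequence and resistance modules into a plant transformation destination vector. This module comes from a toolkit for inducible, cell type-specific gene expression in Arabidopsis. There it would provide native SMXL5 3′ regulatory sequence to terminate transcription of assembled transgenes.
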