Addgene plasmid #116034: pVL20 - tSMXL5
Purpose: entry vector for GreenGate cloning method, terminator
Depositing lab: Thomas Greb. Depositing organization: Universitaet Heidelberg. Publication: A Comprehensive Toolkit for Inducible, Cell Type-Specific Gene Expression in Arabidopsis. Schurholz AK, Lopez-Salmeron V, Li Z, Forner J, Wenzl C, Gaillochet C, Augustin S, Vilches-Barro A, Fuchs M, Gebert M, Lohmann JU, Greb T, Wolf S. Plant Physiol. 2018 Jul 19. pii: pp.18.00463. doi: 10.1104/pp.18.00463. PubMed 30026289.
Backbone
  Vector backbone: E000
  Vector type: Unspecified
Growth in bacteria
  Bacterial resistance: Ampicillin, 100 μg/mL
  Growth temperature: 37°C
  Growth strain: DH5alpha
  Copy number: High Copy
Gene/Insert
  Gene/Insert name: tSMXL5
  Species: A. thaliana (mustard weed)
  Insert size (bp): 479
  Cloning method: Restriction Enzyme; 5′ cloning site Unknown (unknown if destroyed); 3′ cloning site Unknown (unknown if destroyed)
Terms and licenses: Academic/Nonprofit Terms; Industry Terms: Not Available to Industry
How to cite: pVL20 - tSMXL5 was a gift from Thomas Greb (Addgene plasmid # 116034 ; http://n2t.net/addgene:116034 ; RRID:Addgene_116034)
